>Addgene plasmid #201410 | Dcp1 | addgene full sequence | sequence record 394506 | Addgene NGS Result
ACTGCATAATTCGTGTCGCTCAAGGCGCACTCCCGTTCTGGATAATGTTTTTTGCGCCGACATCATAACG
GTTCTGGCAAATATTCTGAAATGAGCTGTTGACAATTAATCATCGGCTCGTATAATGTGTGGAATTGTGA
GCGGATAACAATTTCACACAGGAAACAGCCAGTCCGTTTAGGTGTTTTCACGAGCACTTCACCAACAAGG
ACCATAGATTATGAAAACTGAAGAAGGTAAACTGGTAATCTGGATTAACGGCGATAAAGGCTATAACGGT
CTCGCTGAAGTCGGTAAGAAATTCGAGAAAGATACCGGAATTAAAGTCACCGTTGAGCATCCGGATAAAC
TGGAAGAGAAATTCCCACAGGTTGCGGCAACTGGCGATGGCCCTGACATTATCTTCTGGGCACACGACCG
CTTTGGTGGCTACGCTCAATCTGGCCTGTTGGCTGAAATCACCCCGGACAAAGCGTTCCAGGACAAGCTG
TATCCGTTTACCTGGGATGCCGTACGTTACAACGGCAAGCTGATTGCTTACCCGATCGCTGTTGAAGCGT
TATCGCTGATTTATAACAAAGATCTGCTGCCGAACCCGCCAAAAACCTGGGAAGAGATCCCGGCGCTGGA
TAAAGAACTGAAAGCGAAAGGTAAGAGCGCGCTGATGTTCAACCTGCAAGAACCGTACTTCACCTGGCCG
CTGATTGCTGCTGACGGGGGTTATGCGTTCAAGTATGAAAACGGCAAGTACGACATTAAAGACGTGGGCG
TGGATAACGCTGGCGCGAAAGCGGGTCTGACCTTCCTGGTTGACCTGATTAAAAACAAACACATGAATGC
AGACACCGATTACTCCATCGCAGAAGCTGCCTTTAATAAAGGCGAAACAGCGATGACCATCAACGGCCCG
TGGGCATGGTCCAACATCGACACCAGCAAAGTGAATTATGGTGTAACGGTACTGCCGACCTTCAAGGGTC
AACCATCCAAACCGTTCGTTGGCGTGCTGAGCGCAGGTATTAACGCCGCCAGTCCGAACAAAGAGCTGGC
AAAAGAGTTCCTCGAAAACTATCTGCTGACTGATGAAGGTCTGGAAGCGGTTAATAAAGACAAACCGCTG
GGTGCCGTAGCGCTGAAGTCTTACGAGGAAGAGTTGGCGAAAGATCCACGTATTGCCGCCACCATGGAAA
ACGCCCAGAAAGGTGAAATCATGCCGAACATCCCGCAGATGTCCGCTTTCTGGTATGCCGTGCGTACTGC
GGTGATCAACGCCGCCAGCGGTCGTCAGACTGTCGATGAAGCCCTGAAAGACGCGCAGACTAATTCGAGC
TCGAACAACAACAACAATAACAATAACAACAACCTCGGGATCGAGGGAAGGATTTCAGAATTTGAAAACC
TGTATTTTCAGGGCCATATGACCGGAGCAGCAACTGCAGCAGAAAACTCTGCCACACAGTTAGAATTCTA
TAGAAAAGCTTTGAATTTCAACGTTATTGGGAGATACGATCCAAAAATAAAGCAACTACTTTTTCACACA
CCACATGCGTCACTGTATAAATGGGACTTCAAGAAGGACGAATGGAATAAACTAGAATATCAAGGTGTTT
TGGCCATATATTTGAGAGACGTCTCGCAAAATACAAATCTTCTACCCGTCTCCCCACAAGAAGTAGACAT
TTTTGATTCACAAAATGGTAGTAATAACATTCAAGTAAACAATGGTTCTGACAATAGCAACAGGAATAGC
AGTGGAAATGGGAACTCTTATAAAAGTAATGATTCGCTAACATATAATTGCGGCAAAACTTTAAGTGGAA
AGGACATATACAATTATGGATTGATCATATTAAACCGAATTAATCCTGACAATTTTTCTATGGGCATCGT
TCCCAATAGTGTCGTAAATAAAAGAAAAGTATTTAATGCAGAAGAGGATACACTTAACCCACTAGAGTGC
ATGGGGGTAGAGGTGAAAGATGAATTGGTCATTATTAAGAACTTGAAGCATGAGGTCTATGGTATATGGA
TTCATACAGTCAGTGATAGACAAAATATCTACGAACTAATAAAATATCTTCTGGAAAATGAGCCAAAAGA
TTCTTTTGCTGGATCCGAAAACCTGTATTTTCAGGGCCATCATCATCATCATCACTGAAAGCTTGGCACT
GGCCGTCGTTTTACAACGTCGTGACTGGGAAAACCCTGGCGTTACCCAACTTAATCGCCTTGCAGCACAT
CCCCCTTTCGCCAGCTGGCGTAATAGCGAAGAGGCCCGCACCGATCGCCCTTCCCAACAGTTGCGCAGCC
TGAATGGCGAATGGCAGCTTGGCTGTTTTGGCGGATGAGATAAGATTTTCAGCCTGATACAGATTAAATC
AGAACGCAGAAGCGGTCTGATAAAACAGAATTTGCCTGGCGGCAGTAGCGCGGTGGTCCCACCTGACCCC
ATGCCGAACTCAGAAGTGAAACGCCGTAGCGCCGATGGTAGTGTGGGGTCTCCCCATGCGAGAGTAGGGA
ACTGCCAGGCATCAAATAAAACGAAAGGCTCAGTCGAAAGACTGGGCCTTTCGTTTTATCTGTTGTTTGT
CGGTGAACGCTCTCCTGAGTAGGACAAATCCGCCGGGAGCGGATTTGAACGTTGCGAAGCAACGGCCCGG
AGGGTGGCGGGCAGGACGCCCGCCATAAACTGCCAGGCATCAAATTAAGCAGAAGGCCATCCTGACGGAT
GGCCTTTTTGCGTTTCTACAAACTCTTTTGTTTATTTTTCTAAATACATTCAAATATGTATCCGCTCATG
AGACAATAACCCTGATAAATGCTTCAATAATATTGAAAAAGGAAGAGTATGAGTATTCAACATTTCCGTG
TCGCCCTTATTCCCTTTTTTGCGGCATTTTGCCTTCCTGTTTTTGCTCACCCAGAAACGCTGGTGAAAGT
AAAAGATGCTGAAGATCAGTTGGGTGCACGAGTGGGTTACATCGAACTGGATCTCAACAGCGGTAAGATC
CTTGAGAGTTTTCGCCCCGAAGAACGTTTCCCAATGATGAGCACTTTTAAAGTTCTGCTATGTGGCGCGG
TATTATCCCGTGTTGACGCCGGGCAAGAGCAACTCGGTCGCCGCATACACTATTCTCAGAATGACTTGGT
TGAGTACTCACCAGTCACAGAAAAGCATCTTACGGATGGCATGACAGTAAGAGAATTATGCAGTGCTGCC
ATAACCATGAGTGATAACACTGCGGCCAACTTACTTCTGACAACGATCGGAGGACCGAAGGAGCTAACCG
CTTTTTTGCACAACATGGGGGATCATGTAACTCGCCTTGATCGTTGGGAACCGGAGCTGAATGAAGCCAT
ACCAAACGACGAGCGTGACACCACGATGCCTGTAGCAATGGCAACAACGTTGCGCAAACTATTAACTGGC
GAACTACTTACTCTAGCTTCCCGGCAACAATTAATAGACTGGATGGAGGCGGATAAAGTTGCAGGACCAC
TTCTGCGCTCGGCCCTTCCGGCTGGCTGGTTTATTGCTGATAAATCTGGAGCCGGTGAGCGTGGGTCTCG
CGGTATCATTGCAGCACTGGGGCCAGATGGTAAGCCCTCCCGTATCGTAGTTATCTACACGACGGGGAGT
CAGGCAACTATGGATGAACGAAATAGACAGATCGCTGAGATAGGTGCCTCACTGATTAAGCATTGGTAAC
TGTCAGACCAAGTTTACTCATATATACTTTAGATTGATT
[38 nt withheld, positions 3750-3787]
A
[37 nt withheld, positions 3789-3825]
ATTTTGTTAAAATTCGCGTTAAATTTTTGTTAAATCAGCTCATTTTTTAACCAATAGGCCGAAATCGGCA
AAATCCCTTATAAATCAAAAGAATAGCCCGAGATAGGGT
[37 nt withheld, positions 3935-3971]
AAAGAACGTGGACTCCAACGTCAAAGG
[141 nt withheld, positions 3999-4139]
G
[125 nt withheld, positions 4141-4265]
AAAGGATCTAGGTGAAGATCCTTTTTGATAATCTCATGACCAAAATCCCTTAACGTGAGTTTTCGTTCCA
CTGAGCGTCAGACCCCGTAGAAAAGATCAAAGGATCTTCTTGAGATCCTTTTTTTCTGCGCGTAATCTGC
TGCTTGCAAACAAAAAAACCACCGCTACCAGCGGTGGTTTGTTTGCCGGATCAAGAGCTACCAACTCTTT
TTCCGAAGGTAACTGGCTTCAGCAGAGCGCAGATACCAAATACTGTCCTTCTAGTGTAGCCGTAGTTAGG
CCACCACTTCAAGAACTCTGTAGCACCGCCTACATACCTCGCTCTGCTAATCCTGTTACCAGTGGCTGCT
GCCAGTGGCGATAAGTCGTGTCTTACCGGGTTGGACTCAAGACGATAGTTACCGGATAAGGCGCAGCGGT
CGGGCTGAACGGGGGGTTCGTGCACACAGCCCAGCTTGGAGCGAACGACCTACACCGAACTGAGATACCT
ACAGCGTGAGCTATGAGAAAGCGCCACGCTTCCCGAAGGGAGAAAGGCGGACAGGTATCCGGTAAGCGGC
AGGGTCGGAACAGGAGAGCGCACGAGGGAGCTTCCAGGGGGAAACGCCTGGTATCTTTATAGTCCTGTCG
GGTTTCGCCACCTCTGACTTGAGCGTCGATTTTTGTGATGCTCGTCAGGGGGGCGGAGCCTATGGAAAAA
CGCCAGCAACGCGGCCTTTTTACGGTTCCTGGCCTTTTGCTGGCCTTTTGCTCACATGTTCTTTCCTGCG
TTATCCCCTGATTCTGTGGATAACCGTATTACCGCCTTTGAGTGAGCTGATACCGCTCGCCGCAGCCGAA
CGACCGAGCGCAGCGAGTCAGTGAGCGAGGAAGCGGAAGAGCGCCTGATGCGGTATTTTCTCCTTACGCA
TCTGTGCGGTATTTCACACCGCATGTGGTGCACTCTCAGTACACCGCATGTGGTGCACTCTCAGTACAAT
CTGCTCTGATGCCGCATAGTTAAGCCAGTATACACTCCGCTATCGCTACGTGACTGGGTCATGGCTGCGC
CCCGACACCCGCCAACACCCGCTGACGCGCCCTGACGGGCTTGTCTGCTCCCGGCATCCGCTTACAGACA
AGCTGTGACCGTCTCCGGGAGCTGCATGTGTCAGAGGTTTTCACCGTCATCACCGAAACGCGCGAGGCAG
CTGCGGTAAAGCTCATCAGCGTGGTCGTGCAGCGATTCACAGATGTCTGCCTGTTCATCCGCGTCCAGCT
CGTTGAGTTTCTCCAGAAGCGTTAATGTCTGGCTTCTGATAAAGCGGGCCATGTTAAGGGCGGTTTTTTC
CTGTTTGGTCACTGATGCCTCCGTGTAAGGGGGATTTCTGTTCATGGGGGTAATGATACCGATGAAACGA
GAGAGGATGCTCACGATACGGGTTACTGATGATGAACATGCCCGGTTACTGGAACGTTGTGAGGGTAAAC
AACTGGCGGTATGGATGCGGCGGGACCAGAGAAAAATCACTCAGGGTCAATGCCAGCGCTTCGTTAATAC
AGATGTAGGTGTTCCACAGGGTAGCCAGCAGCATCCTGCGATGCAGATCCGGAACATAATGGTGCAGGGC
GCTGACTTCCGCGTTTCCAGACTTTACGAAACACGGAAACCGAAGACCATTCATGTTGTTGCTCAGGTCG
CAGACGTTTTGCAGCAGCAGTCGCTTCACGTTCGCTCGCGTATCGGTGATTCATTCTGCTAACCAGTAAG
GCAACCCCGCCAGCCTAGCCGGGTCCTCAACGACAGGAGCACGATCATGCGCACCCGTGGCCAGGACCCA
ACGCTGCCCGAAATTCCGACACCATCGAATGGTGCAAAACCTTTCGCGGTATGGCATGATAGCGCCCGGA
AGAGAGTCAATTCAGGGTGGTGAATGTGAAACCAGTAACGTTATACGATGTCGCAGAGTATGCCGGTGTC
TCTTATCAGACCGTTTCCCGCGTGGTGAACCAGGCCAGCCACGTTTCTGCGAAAACGCGGGAAAAAGTGG
AAGCGGCGATGGCGGAGCTGAATTACATTCCCAACCGCGTGGCACAACAACTGGCGGGCAAACAGTCGTT
GCTGATTGGCGTTGCCACCTCCAGTCTGGCCCTGCACGCGCCGTCGCAAATTGTCGCGGCGATTAAATCT
CGCGCCGATCAACTGGGTGCCAGCGTGGTGGTGTCGATGGTAGAACGAAGCGGCGTCGAAGCCTGTAAAG
CGGCGGTGCACAATCTTCTCGCGCAACGCGTCAGTGGGCTGATCATTAACTATCCGCTGGATGACCAGGA
TGCCATTGCTGTGGAAGCTGCCTGCACTAATGTTCCGGCGTTATTTCTTGATGTCTCTGACCAGACACCC
ATCAACAGTATTATTTTCTCCCATGAAGACGGTACGCGACTGGGCGTGGAGCATCTGGTCGCATTGGGTC
ACCAGCAAATCGCGCTGTTAGCGGGCCCATTAAGTTCTGTCTCGGCGCGTCTGCGTCTGGCTGGCTGGCA
TAAATATCTCACTCGCAATCAAATTCAGCCGATAGCGGAACGGGAAGGCGACTGGAGTGCCATGTCCGGT
TTTCAACAAACCATGCAAATGCTGAATGAGGGCATCGTTCCCACTGCGATGCTGGTTGCCAACGATCAGA
TGGCGCTGGGCGCAATGCGCGCCATTACCGAGTCCGGGCTGCGCGTTGGTGCGGATATCTCGGTAGTGGG
ATACGACGATACCGAAGACAGCTCATGTTATATCCCGCCGTTAACCACCATCAAACAGGATTTTCGCCTG
CTGGGGCAAACCAGCGTGGACCGCTTGCTGCAACTCTCTCAGGGCCAGGCGGTGAAGGGCAATCAGCTGT
TGCCCGTCTCACTGGTGAAAAGAAAAACCACCCTGGCGCCCAATACGCAAACCGCCTCTCCCCGCGCGTT
GGCCGATTCATTAATGCAGCTGGCACGACAGGTTTCCCGACTGGAAAGCGGGCAGTGAGCGCAACGCAAT
TAATGTAAGTTAGCTCACTCATTAGGCACAATTCTCATGTTTGACAGCTTATCATCGACTGCACGGTGCA
CCAATGCTTCTGGCGTCAGGCAGCCATCGGAAGCTGTGGTATGGCTGTGCAGGTCGTAAATC
Features (pLannotate 1.2.2; 23 found; start..end, strand, type, name):
     99..127     +  promoter       tac promoter: strong E. coli promoter; hybrid between the trp and lac UV5 promoters
    135..151     +  protein_bind   lac operator: The lac repressor binds to the lac operator to inhibit transcription in E. coli. This inhibition can be relieved by adding lactose or isopropyl-β-D-thiogalactopyranoside (IPTG). lac repressor encoded by lacI
    221..1321    +  CDS            MBP: maltose binding protein from E. coli; malE (mutated); This version of the gene does not encode a signal sequence, so MBP will remain in the cytosol.
   1394..1414    +  CDS            TEV site: tobacco etch virus (TEV) protease recognition and cleavage site
   1418..2110    +  CDS            DCP1: DCP1_YEAST - Experimental evidence at protein level: Swiss-Prot protein existence level 1. Component of the decapping complex necessary for the degradation of mRNAs, both in normal mRNA turnover and in nonsense- mediated mRNA decay. Removes the 7-methyl guanine cap structure from mRNA molecules, yielding a 5'-phosphorylated mRNA fragment and 7m-GDP. Decapping is the major pathway of mRNA degradation in yeast. It occurs through deadenylation, decapping and subsequent 5' to 3' exonucleolytic decay of the transcript body. DCP1 is activated by the DEAD-box helicase DHH1 and destabilizes the eIF-4F
   2117..2137    +  CDS            TEV site: tobacco etch virus (TEV) protease recognition and cleavage site
   2138..2154    +  CDS            capTEV™ (fragment): composite tag for in vivo biotinylation, TEV protease cleavage, and 6xHis tagging
   2167..2321    +  CDS            lacZα (fragment): LacZα fragment of β-galactosidase; lacZ fragment
   2414..2529    +  ncRNA          5S rRNA: Accession: RF00001 - 5S ribosomal RNA
   2533..2619    +  terminator     rrnB T1 terminator: Escherichia coli rrnB; transcription terminator T1 from the E. coli rrnB gene
   2711..2738    +  terminator     rrnB T2 terminator: transcription terminator T2 from the E. coli rrnB gene
   2757..2848    +  promoter       AmpR promoter: bla
   2849..3709    +  CDS            AmpR: β-lactamase; bla; confers resistance to ampicillin, carbenicillin, and related antibiotics
   3751..4264    -  rep_origin     M13 ori (sequence partly withheld): M13 bacteriophage origin of replication; arrow indicates direction of (+) strand synthesis
   4375..4963    +  rep_origin     ori: high-copy-number ColE1/pMB1/pBR322/pUC origin of replication
   5149..5218    -  misc_feature   bom (fragment): basis of mobility region from pBR322
   5216..5314    -  misc_feature   bom (fragment): basis of mobility region from pBR322
   5416..5607    -  CDS            rop: Rop protein, which maintains plasmids at low copy number; rop
   5624..6004    +  CDS            YPB1_ECOLX: Protein predicted: Swiss-Prot protein existence level 4. From Escherichia coli.
   6103..6180    +  promoter       lacIq promoter: lacI (mutant); In the lacIq allele, a single base change in the promoter boosts expression of the lacI gene about 10-fold.
   6181..7263    +  CDS            lacI: lac repressor; lacI; The lac repressor binds to the lac operator to inhibit transcription in E. coli. This inhibition can be relieved by adding lactose or isopropyl-β-D-thiogalactopyranoside (IPTG).
   7276..7297    +  protein_bind   CAP binding site: CAP binding activates transcription in the presence of cAMP. E. coli catabolite activator protein
   7316..7333    +  promoter       tet promoter (fragment): E. coli promoter for tetracycline efflux protein gene
