[The description below was written by a language model from this plasmid's Addgene catalogue record and pLannotate feature annotations shown in this document.]
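Description:
Dcp1 is a bacterial expression plasmid built on the MTTH backbone (about 6.7 kb without insert; the sequenced record is 7,407 nt) for producing the Saccharomyces cerevisiae decapping complex component Dcp1 (DCP1/YOL149W, also known as MRT2) in E. coli. It is propagated through a ColE1/pMB1-type origin and selected with ampicillin via the β-lactamase gene. The catalogue lists it as high copy, although the feature table also annotates a rop gene and pBR322 bom fragments, elements normally associated with copy-number restraint and mobilisation. An M13 phage origin is also present.

The 693 bp Dcp1 coding sequence was cloned between NdeI and BamHI sites, both retained, placing it in frame with tags supplied by the backbone. Transcription is driven by the hybrid tac promoter followed by a lac operator, and the plasmid carries its own lacI gene under the lacIq promoter, so expression is repressed until induced with IPTG. The resulting fusion consists of a signal-sequence-less, cytosolic maltose binding protein, a TEV protease site, Dcp1, a second TEV site and a C-terminal 6xHis tag; the short "capTEV" fragment annotated after the second TEV site probably corresponds to this His tag. This arrangement allows affinity purification from either end, and TEV cleavage can then remove both tags to leave near-native Dcp1. A residual lacZα fragment lies downstream, and the rrnB T1 and T2 terminators close the transcription unit.

According to the record, the construct is for recombinant Dcp1 production, and the associated work concerns quantitative in vitro reconstitution of yeast RNA processing bodies.
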