Addgene plasmid #201410: Dcp1
Purpose: Bacterial protein expression of Dcp1
Depositing lab: Michael Rosen. Depositing organization: University of Texas Southwestern Medical Center. Publication: Quantitative reconstitution of yeast RNA processing bodies. Currie SL, Xing W, Muhlrad D, Decker CJ, Parker R, Rosen MK. Proc Natl Acad Sci U S A. 2023 Apr 4;120(14):e2214064120. doi: 10.1073/pnas.2214064120. Epub 2023 Mar 27. PubMed 36972455.
Backbone
  Vector backbone: MTTH
  Backbone size w/o insert (bp): 6700
  Vector type: Bacterial Expression
Growth in bacteria
  Bacterial resistance: Ampicillin, 100 μg/mL
  Growth temperature: 37°C
  Growth strain: DH5alpha
  Copy number: High Copy
Gene/Insert
  Gene/Insert name: Dcp1
  Species: S. cerevisiae (budding yeast)
  Insert size (bp): 693
  Entrez Gene: DCP1 (a.k.a. YOL149W, MRT2)
  Promoter: tac
  Tag / fusion protein: MBP, TEV (N terminal on backbone); TEV, 6xHis (C terminal on backbone)
  Cloning method: Restriction Enzyme; 5′ cloning site NdeI (not destroyed); 3′ cloning site BamHI (not destroyed)
  Sequencing primers: 5′ GGTCGTCAGACTGTCGATGAAGCC; 3′ CAGGAAACAGCTATGACC
Resource information
  A portion of this plasmid was derived from a plasmid made by: gene insert was a gift from Roy Parker (University of Colorado Boulder)
Terms and licenses: Academic/Nonprofit Terms; Industry Terms: Not Available to Industry
How to cite: Dcp1 was a gift from Michael Rosen (Addgene plasmid # 201410 ; http://n2t.net/addgene:201410 ; RRID:Addgene_201410)
